Addgene plasmid #73304: pTYB3-human PUM1-HD MUT3-1 (C935N)-intein-CBD
Purpose: Expresses mutant human PUM1-HD
Depositing lab: Traci Hall. Depositing organization: National Institute of Environmental Health Sciences (NIEHS). Publication: Engineering RNA sequence specificity of Pumilio repeats. Cheong CG, Hall TM. Proc Natl Acad Sci U S A. 2006 Sep 12;103(37):13635-9. Epub 2006 Sep 5. 10.1073/pnas.0606294103 PubMed 16954190.
Backbone
  Vector backbone: pTYB3
  Backbone manufacturer: New England Biolabs
  Backbone size w/o insert (bp): 7477
  Vector type: Bacterial Expression
Growth in bacteria
  Bacterial resistance: Ampicillin, 100 μg/mL
  Growth temperature: 37°C
  Growth strain: DH5alpha
  Copy number: Low Copy
Gene/Insert
  Gene/Insert name: human PUM1 Pumilio homology domain (alt name: PUM1)
  Species: H. sapiens (human)
  Insert size (bp): 1053
  Mutation: C935N
  Entrez Gene: PUM1 (a.k.a. HSPUM, NEDMSF, PUMH, PUMH1, PUML1, SCA47)
  Tag / fusion protein: intein (C terminal on backbone)
  Cloning method: Restriction Enzyme; 5′ cloning site NcoI (not destroyed); 3′ cloning site SapI (destroyed during cloning)
  Sequencing primers: 5′ T7; 3′ IntR
Terms and licenses: Academic/Nonprofit Terms; Industry Terms: Not Available to Industry
How to cite: pTYB3-human PUM1-HD MUT3-1 (C935N)-intein-CBD was a gift from Traci Hall (Addgene plasmid # 73304 ; http://n2t.net/addgene:73304 ; RRID:Addgene_73304)
