[The description below was written by a language model from this plasmid's Addgene catalogue record.]
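Description:
pTYB3-human PUM1-HD MUT3-1 (C935N)-intein-CBD is a bacterial expression plasmid built on the pTYB3 backbone from New England Biolabs (about 7.5 kb without insert), part of the intein-mediated purification vector family. It is maintained in E. coli under ampicillin selection and is recorded as low copy. The record does not include a feature table, so the origin of replication and promoter are not explicitly listed. However, the use of a T7 primer for 5′ sequencing is consistent with the T7-driven expression expected of this backbone.

The insert is a roughly 1.05 kb fragment encoding the Pumilio homology domain (HD) of human PUM1, the RNA-binding region made up of Pumilio repeats. It carries a single substitution, C935N, designated MUT3-1. The fragment was cloned between NcoI, which is retained, and SapI, which was destroyed during cloning. This places the coding sequence in frame with a C-terminal intein supplied by the backbone, followed by a chitin-binding domain (CBD) as indicated by the construct name. In this arrangement the fusion protein can be captured on chitin resin through the CBD. Induced self-cleavage of the intein then releases the target protein, typically leaving few or no extra vector-derived residues at its C terminus.

The stated purpose is expression of mutant human PUM1-HD. The associated work concerns engineering the RNA sequence specificity of Pumilio repeats, so the construct suits production of recombinant mutant protein for studying how changes in individual repeats alter RNA base recognition, for example in binding or structural studies.
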