>Addgene plasmid #73304 | pTYB3-human PUM1-HD MUT3-1 (C935N)-intein-CBD | depositor partial sequence | sequence record 134925 | T7
CCATGGGCCGCAGCCGCCTTTTGGAAGATTTTCGAAACAACCGGTACCCCAATTTACAACTGCGGGAGAT
TGCTGGACATATAATGGAATTTTCCCAAGACCAGCATGGGTCCAGATTCATTCAGCTGAAACTGGAGCGT
GCCACACCAGCTGAGCGCCAGCTTGTCTTCAATGAAATCCTCCAGGCTGCCTACCAACTCATGGTGGATG
TGTTTGGTAATTACGTCATTCAGAAGTTCTTTGAATTTGGCAGTCTTGAACAGAAGCTGGCTTTGGCAGA
ACGGATTCGAGGCCACGTCCTGTCATTGGCACTACAGATGTATGGCAACCGTGTTATCCAGAAAGCTCTT
GAGTTTATTCCTTCAGACCAGCAGAATGAGATGGTTCGGGAACTAGATGGCCATGTCTTGAAGTGTGTGA
AAGATCAGAATGGCAATCACGTGGTTCAGAAATGCATTGAATGTGTACAGCCCCAGTCTTTGCAATTTAT
CATCGATGCGTTTAAGGGACAGGTATTTGCCTTATCCACACATCCTTATGGCTGCCGAGTGATTCAGAGA
ATCCTGGAGCACTGTCTCCCTGACCAGACACTCCCTATTTTAGAGGAGCTTCACCAGCACACAGAGCAGC
TGGTACAGGATCAATATGGAAATTATGTAATCCAACATGTACTGGAGCACGGTCGTCCTGAGGATAAAAG
CAAAATTGTAGCAGAAATCCGAGGCAATGTACTTGTATTGAGTCAGCACAAATTTGCAAGCAATGTTGTG
GAGAAGTGTGTTACTCACGCCTCACGTACGGAGCGCGCTGTGCTCATCGATGAGGTGTGCACCATGAACG
ACGGTCCCCACAGTGCCTTATACACCATGATGAAGGACCAGTATGCCAACTACGTGGTCCAGAAGATGAT
TGACGTGGCGGAGCCAGGCCAGCGGAAGATCGTCATGCATAAGATCCGGCCCCACATCGCAACTCTTCGT
AAGTACACCTATGGCAAGCACATTCTGGCCAAGCTGGAGAAGTACTACATGAAGAACGGTGTTGACTTAG
GGTGC
