>Addgene plasmid #73304 | pTYB3-human PUM1-HD MUT3-1 (C935N)-intein-CBD | addgene partial sequence | sequence record 138240 | T7 5'-TAATACGACTCACTATAGGG-3'
GGCCGCAGCCGCCTTTTGGAAGATTTTCGAAACAACCGGTACCCCAATTTACAACTGCGGGAGATTGCTG
GACATATAATGGAATTTTCCCAAGACCAGCATGGGTCCAGATTCATTCAGCTGAAACTGGAGCGTGCCAC
ACCAGCTGAGCGCCAGCTTGTCTTCAATGAAATCCTCCAGGCTGCCTACCAACTCATGGTGGATGTGTTT
GGTAATTACGTCATTCAGAAGTTCTTTGAATTTGGCAGTCTTGAACAGAAGCTGGCTTTGGCAGAACGGA
TTCGAGGCCACGTCCTGTCATTGGCACTACAGATGTATGGCAACCGTGTTATCCAGAAAGCTCTTGAGTT
TATTCCTTCAGACCAGCAGAATGAGATGGTTCGGGAACTAGATGGCCATGTCTTGAAGTGTGTGAAAGAT
CAGAATGGCAATCACGTGGTTCAGAAATGCATTGAATGTGTACAGCCCCAGTCTTTGCAATTTATCATCG
ATGCGTTTAAGGGACAGGTATTTGCCTTATCCACACATCCTTATGGCTGCCGAGTGATTCAGAGAATCCT
GGAGCACTGTCTCCCTGACCAGACACTCCCTATTTTAGAGGAGCTTCACCAGCACACAGAGCAGCTGGTA
CAGGATCAATATGGAAATTATGTAATCCAACATGTACTGGAGCACGGTCGTCCTGAGGATAAAAGCAAAA
TTGTAGCAGAAATCCGAGGCAATGTACTTGTATTGAGTCAGCACAAATTTGCAAGCAATGTTGTGGAGAA
GTGTGTTACTCACGCCTCACGTACGGAGCGCGCTG
