>Addgene plasmid #73304 | pTYB3-human PUM1-HD MUT3-1 (C935N)-intein-CBD | addgene partial sequence | sequence record 138241 | sceVMA-Intein-R 5'-GGGCTCTGTGCTGACTTTTC-3'
GGCATTTAATTACCTCACGAGGTCTGCCATCTTTACCCATGACCTTATTACCAACCTCAATGTTTTCAAT
ACATTCAATAGACCCATCCGCCATTAAAACATTGGTACCCTTGGCAAAGCACCCTAAGTCAACACCGTTC
TTCATGTAGTACTTCTCCAGCTTGGCCAGAATGTGCTTGCCATAGGTGTACTTACGAAGAGTTGCGATGT
GGGGCCGGATCTTATGCATGACGATCTTCCGCTGGCCTGGCTCCGCCACGTCAATCATCTTCTGGACCAC
GTAGTTGGCATACTGGTCCTTCATCATGGTGTATAAGGCACTGTGGGGACCGTCGTTCATGGTGCACACC
TCATCGATGAGCACAGCGCGCTCCGTACGTGAGGCGTGAGTAACACACTTCTCCACAACATTGCTTGCAA
ATTTGTGCTGACTCAATACAAGTACATTGCCTCGGATTTCTGCTACAATTTTGCTTTTATCCTCAGGACG
ACCGTGCTCCAGTACATGTTGGATTACATAATTTCCATATTGATCCTGTACCAGCTGCTCTGTGTGCTGG
TGAAGCTCCTCTAAAATAGGGAGTGTCTGGTCAGGGAGACAGTGCTCCAGGATTCTCTGAATCACTCGGC
AGCCATAAGGATGTGTGGATAAGGCAAATACCTGTCCCTTAAACGCATCGATGATAAATTGCAAAGACTG
GGGCTGTACACATTCAATGCATTTCTGAACCACGTGATTGCCATTCTGATCTTTCACACACTTCAAGACA
TGGCCATCTAGTTCCCGAACCATCTCATTCTGCTGGTCTGAAGGAATAAACTCAAGAGCTTTCTGGATAA
CACGGTTGCCATACATCTGTAGTGCCAATGACAGGACGTGG
